Addgene plasmid #148898: pT7-EGFP-HsHelz_1-1474_AH
Purpose: Mammalian Expression of HsHelz_1-1474
Depositing lab: Elisa Izaurralde. Depositing organization: Max Planck Institute for Developmental Biology. Publication: HELZ directly interacts with CCR4-NOT and causes decay of bound mRNAs. Hanet A, Rasch F, Weber R, Ruscica V, Fauser M, Raisch T, Kuzuoglu-Ozturk D, Chang CT, Bhandari D, Igreja C, Wohlbold L. Life Sci Alliance. 2019 Sep 30;2(5). pii: 2/5/e201900405. doi: 10.26508/lsa.201900405. Print 2019 Oct. PubMed 31570513.
Backbone
  Vector backbone: Unknown
  Vector type: Mammalian Expression
Growth in bacteria
  Bacterial resistance: Kanamycin, 50 μg/mL
  Growth temperature: 37°C
  Growth strain: DH5alpha
  Copy number: High Copy
Gene/Insert
  Gene/Insert name: HsHelz_1-1474
  Species: H. sapiens (human)
  Entrez Gene: HELZ (a.k.a. DHRC, DRHC, HUMORF5)
  Cloning method: Unknown
Terms and licenses: Academic/Nonprofit Terms; Industry Terms: Not Available to Industry
Depositor comments: sequence according to the sequence of NCBI:NM_014877.3 or Uniprot.:P42694 Plasmids from this collection were made available to the research community and donated after the lab closed. Please note that the sequence provided by the depositing laboratory may be theoretical/predicted or based on Sanger sequencing results. There may be discrepancies between sequencing results obtained by Addgene and the depositor sequence. If an Addgene verified sequence is not available, please contact before placing your order to request that our lab fully sequence the plasmid.
How to cite: pT7-EGFP-HsHelz_1-1474_AH was a gift from Elisa Izaurralde (Addgene plasmid # 148898 ; http://n2t.net/addgene:148898 ; RRID:Addgene_148898)
