[The description below was written by a language model from this plasmid's Addgene catalogue record and pLannotate feature annotations shown in this document.]
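Description:
pT7-EGFP-HsHelz_1-1474_AH is a 9,193 nt mammalian expression plasmid encoding an N-terminal EGFP fusion to a fragment of human HELZ, a putative RNA helicase. The record lists the backbone as unknown. The annotated layout (CMV enhancer/promoter, EGFP followed by a multiple cloning site remnant, SV40 polyadenylation signal, f1 ori and a dual-promoter NeoR/KanR cassette) is typical of an EGFP N-terminal fusion vector, with a T7 promoter placed between the CMV promoter and the EGFP start. It is propagated in E. coli from a high-copy ColE1/pUC-type origin under kanamycin selection. The Tn5 aminoglycoside phosphotransferase gene sits downstream of both a bacterial (bla) promoter and the SV40 early promoter and ends with the HSV TK poly(A) signal. The same marker could therefore support G418 selection in mammalian cells.

In the expression cassette, the CMV immediate early enhancer and promoter drive EGFP, followed by the short linker derived from the cloning site and then the HELZ coding fragment. By the construct name, this fragment covers residues 1–1474, and the depositor states that the sequence follows the reference human HELZ entries. Transcripts are terminated by the SV40 poly(A) signal. The T7 promoter would in principle also allow transcription by T7 RNA polymerase, although the record does not describe such use. Several small annotations (HIV-1 LTR, SV40 large T antigen, ble and bGH poly(A) fragments) are probably short backbone sequence matches rather than functional elements.

The stated purpose is mammalian expression of this HELZ fragment. The associated publication concerns the direct interaction of HELZ with the CCR4-NOT deadenylase complex and the decay of bound mRNAs, so a GFP-tagged truncation would suit interaction mapping, pulldown or localization experiments. The depositor sequence may be theoretical rather than fully verified.
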