Features (pLannotate 1.2.2; 17 found; start..end, strand, type, name):
     61..364     +  enhancer       CMV enhancer: human cytomegalovirus immediate early enhancer
    365..568     +  promoter       CMV promoter: human cytomegalovirus (CMV) immediate early promoter
    564..597     +  LTR            5' LTR (truncated) (fragment): truncated 5' long terminal repeat (LTR) from HIV-1
    613..631     +  promoter       T7 promoter: promoter for bacteriophage T7 RNA polymerase
    665..1381    +  CDS            EGFP: EGFP is a basic (constitutively fluorescent) green fluorescent protein published in 1996, derived from Aequorea victoria. It is reported to be a rapidly-maturing weak dimer with moderate acid sensitivity.
   1382..1436    +  misc_feature   MCS (fragment): multiple cloning site
   1439..5860    +  CDS            HELZ (fragment): HELZ_HUMAN - Also known as DRHC, KIAA0054. Experimental evidence at protein level: Swiss-Prot protein existence level 1. May act as a helicase that plays a role in RNA metabolism in multiple tissues and organs within the developing embryo. From Homo sapiens (Human).
   5874..5958    +  CDS            large T antigen (fragment): large T antigen from SV40 (simian virus 40)
   5981..6102    +  polyA_signal   SV40 poly(A) signal: SV40 polyadenylation signal
   6136..6564    -  rep_origin     f1 ori (sequence partly withheld): f1 bacteriophage origin of replication; arrow indicates direction of (+) strand synthesis
   6591..6695    +  promoter       AmpR promoter: bla
   6697..7054    +  promoter       SV40 promoter: SV40 enhancer and early promoter
   7089..7883    +  CDS            NeoR/KanR: aminoglycoside phosphotransferase from Tn5; aph(3')-II (or nptII); confers resistance to neomycin, kanamycin, and G418 (Geneticin®)
   7904..8056    +  CDS            ble (fragment): BLE_KLEPN - Experimental evidence at protein level: Swiss-Prot protein existence level 1. Binding protein with a strong affinity to the bleomycin family of antibiotics. Binds to CL990; an antimitotic-antibiotic compound. From Klebsiella pneumoniae.
   8115..8162    +  polyA_signal   HSV TK poly(A) signal: herpes simplex virus thymidine kinase polyadenylation signal (Cole and Stacy, 1985)
   8253..8269    -  polyA_signal   bGH poly(A) signal (fragment): bovine growth hormone polyadenylation signal
   8491..9079    +  rep_origin     ori: high-copy-number ColE1/pMB1/pBR322/pUC origin of replication
>Addgene plasmid #148898 | pT7-EGFP-HsHelz_1-1474_AH | depositor full sequence | sequence record 291346 | Full Sequence
TAGTTATTAATAGTAATCAATTACGGGGTCATTAGTTCATAGCCCATATATGGAGTTCCGCGTTACATAA
CTTACGGTAAATGGCCCGCCTGGCTGACCGCCCAACGACCCCCGCCCATTGACGTCAATAATGACGTATG
TTCCCATAGTAACGCCAATAGGGACTTTCCATTGACGTCAATGGGTGGAGTATTTACGGTAAACTGCCCA
CTTGGCAGTACATCAAGTGTATCATATGCCAAGTACGCCCCCTATTGACGTCAATGACGGTAAATGGCCC
GCCTGGCATTATGCCCAGTACATGACCTTATGGGACTTTCCTACTTGGCAGTACATCTACGTATTAGTCA
TCGCTATTACCATGGTGATGCGGTTTTGGCAGTACATCAATGGGCGTGGATAGCGGTTTGACTCACGGGG
ATTTCCAAGTCTCCACCCCATTGACGTCAATGGGAGTTTGTTTTGGCACCAAAATCAACGGGACTTTCCA
AAATGTCGTAACAACTCCGCCCCATTGACGCAAATGGGCGGTAGGCGTGTACGGTGGGAGGTCTATATAA
GCAGAGCTCTCTGGCTAACTAGAGAACCCACTGCTTACTGGCTTATCGAAATTAATACGACTCACTATAG
GGAGACCCAAGCTCTAGCGCTACCGGTCGCCACCATGGTGAGCAAGGGCGAGGAGCTGTTCACCGGGGTG
GTGCCCATCCTGGTCGAGCTGGACGGCGACGTAAACGGCCACAAGTTCAGCGTGTCCGGCGAGGGCGAGG
GCGATGCCACCTACGGCAAGCTGACCCTGAAGTTCATCTGCACCACCGGCAAGCTGCCCGTGCCCTGGCC
CACCCTCGTGACCACCCTGACCTACGGCGTGCAGTGCTTCAGCCGCTACCCCGACCACATGAAGCAGCAC
GACTTCTTCAAGTCCGCCATGCCCGAAGGCTACGTCCAGGAGCGCACCATCTTCTTCAAGGACGACGGCA
ACTACAAGACCCGCGCCGAGGTGAAGTTCGAGGGCGACACCCTGGTGAACCGCATCGAGCTGAAGGGCAT
CGACTTCAAGGAGGACGGCAACATCCTGGGGCACAAGCTGGAGTACAACTACAACAGCCACAACGTCTAT
ATCATGGCCGACAAGCAGAAGAACGGCATCAAGGTGAACTTCAAGATCCGCCACAACATCGAGGACGGCA
GCGTGCAGCTCGCCGACCACTACCAGCAGAACACCCCCATCGGCGACGGCCCCGTGCTGCTGCCCGACAA
CCACTACCTGAGCACCCAGTCCGCCCTGAGCAAAGACCCCAACGAGAAGCGCGATCACATGGTCCTGCTG
GAGTTCGTGACCGCCGCCGGGATCACTCTCGGCATGGACGAGCTGTACAAGTCCGGACTCAGATCTCGAG
CTCAAGCTTCGAATTCTGCAGTCGACGGTACCGCGGATATGGAAGACAGAAGAGCTGAAAAGTCATGTGA
ACAAGCATGTGAATCACTTAAGAGGCAGGACTATGAAATGGCCCTCAAGCACTGCACAGAGGCCCTTCTT
TCTCTTGGCCAGTACTCCATGGCAGACTTCACAGGGCCTTGTCCATTGGAAATAGAACGCATCAAAATCG
AGAGTCTTCTCTACAGAATTGCCTCATTTTTGCAACTGAAAAATTATGTGCAAGCTGATGAAGATTGTAG
ACATGTGCTGGGAGAAGGACTGGCCAAGGGAGAAGATGCCTTTCGGGCAGTGCTTTGCTGCATGCAGCTG
AAAGGGAAGCTCCAACCTGTATCCACCATTCTTGCCAAGTCACTCACAGGAGAGTCCCTGAATGGGATGG
TAACAAAGGATTTGACAAGACTAAAAACACTTCTCTCAGAAACAGAGACAGCAACTAGTAACGCCCTCTC
TGGATATCACGTGGAAGACTTAGATGAGGGGTCTTGTAATGGTTGGCATTTCCGCCCACCACCTAGGGGA
ATCACAAGCAGCGAGGAATATACTTTGTGTAAAAGATTTTTAGAACAAGGAATCTGTAGGTATGGTGCCC
AGTGTACTTCAGCACATTCCCAGGAAGAACTAGCAGAATGGCAGAAAAGATATGCTTCACGGCTGATAAA
ATTGAAACAGCAAAATGAGAATAAACAGCTCTCAGGCAGTTACATGGAAACCTTGATAGAAAAGTGGATG
AATTCATTGTCTCCTGAGAAAGTGCTTAGTGAATGTATAGAAGGAGTAAAGGTAGAGCACAATCCTGACC
TGTCAGTTACTGTCAGCACCAAAAAATCCCACCAGACATGGACCTTTGCTCTCACTTGTAAGCCTGCAAG
AATGCTGTATCGTGTAGCATTGCTTTATGATGCTCATCGTCCTCATTTTAGTATCATTGCAATATCTGCC
GGAGATAGTACTACCCAGGTATCACAAGAAGTCCCAGAAAACTGTCAAGAATGGATAGGAGGAAAGATGG
CCCAAAATGGATTAGATCATTACGTGTATAAAGTCGGGATAGCATTTAACACAGAAATATTTGGAACTTT
TCGCCAAACCATAGTTTTCGACTTTGGATTGGAACCAGTACTCATGCAAAGAGTAATGATTGATGCAGCT
TCTACAGAAGATCTCGAATACCTGATGCATGCAAAACAGCAGCTAGTAACCACAGCTAAACGTTGGGATT
CTTCCTCTAAGACTATTATAGATTTTGAACCTAATGAAACTACTGATTTGGAGAAGAGCCTTCTTATCAG
ATACCAAATTCCCCTCTCTGCTGACCAGCTATTTACTCAGTCCGTTTTAGACAAATCATTGACCAAGAGC
AACTATCAGTCACGGTTACATGACCTTCTTTATATTGAGGAGATAGCCCAGTATAAAGAAATCAGCAAGT
TCAACCTTAAAGTGCAATTGCAGATTCTGGCAAGCTTCATGCTCACTGGTGTTTCTGGAGGTGCAAAGTA
TGCTCAGAATGGACAACTTTTTGGTCGCTTTAAGCTTACTGAAACACTTTCTGAAGATACTTTGGCTGGA
CGACTGGTGATGACCAAAGTCAATGCTGTTTATTTATTACCAGTCCCTAAACAGAAGTTAGTACAGACCC
AGGGAACCAAAGAGAAGGTTTATGAAGCTACTATTGAAGAAAAAACAAAGGAATATATATTTTTAAGGCT
ATCTAGGGAATGCTGTGAAGAACTTAATCTTCGGCCTGACTGTGACACACAGGTTGAACTTCAGTTTCAA
TTAAATCGATTACCCCTCTGTGAAATGCACTATGCACTAGACAGGATCAAGGACAATGGGGTTTTGTTTC
CAGACATCAGTATGACTCCCACCATACCATGGAGTCCTAACAGACAATGGGATGAACAGTTGGATCCTCG
ACTAAATGCAAAACAGAAAGAGGCTGTTCTGGCCATTACCACTCCACTTGCAATCCAGCTGCCGCCTGTG
CTTATCATCGGACCCTATGGGACAGGCAAAACGTTCACTCTAGCTCAGGCTGTCAAACATATTCTGCAGC
AACAGGAGACTAGGATTCTCATTTGCACCCATTCTAATAGTGCTGCTGATCTCTACATAAAGGATTATTT
ACATCCATATGTAGAAGCAGGCAATCCCCAGGCAAGACCTCTCAGGGTATATTTCAGAAATCGCTGGGTA
AAGACTGTCCACCCAGTTGTGCATCAGTACTGTTTGATCTCAAGCGCACATTCCACCTTTCAGATGCCCC
AGAAAGAAGATATTCTTAAACATCGAGTGGTGGTTGTTACCTTGAATACTTCCCAGTACCTCTGTCAGTT
GGACCTTGAACCTGGGTTTTTTACACACATTCTATTAGATGAAGCTGCCCAGGCCATGGAGTGTGAAACC
ATTATGCCTCTAGCATTAGCAACTCAAAACACTCGGATTGTCTTGGCTGGTGATCACATGCAGCTCAGTC
CTTTTGTTTACAGCGAGTTTGCCAGGGAGAGAAACCTTCACGTTTCATTACTTGACCGACTCTATGAGCA
TTACCCTGCTGAGTTCCCATGTAGGATTCTCCTGTGTGAGAACTACCGCTCCCATGAAGCTATCATCAAT
TATACCTCTGAGCTTTTCTATGAGGGCAAACTGATGGCCAGTGGGAAGCAGCCAGCACACAAAGATTTCT
ACCCACTAACTTTCTTTACAGCACGAGGAGAAGATGTACAAGAAAAAAATAGCACAGCTTTTTATAATAA
TGCAGAGGTGTTTGAAGTGGTGGAACGTGTAGAAGAGTTAAGAAGGAAGTGGCCAGTAGCGTGGGGGAAG
TTAGATGATGGCAGTATTGGTGTGGTGACTCCATATGCTGATCAAGTGTTTAGAATACGTGCTGAACTTC
GAAAAAAGAGATTATCTGATGTTAATGTAGAAAGGGTGCTAAATGTTCAAGGAAAGCAATTCAGAGTTTT
GTTTCTTAGCACAGTACGTACAAGACATACTTGTAAACATAAACAGACACCAATTAAAAAGAAAGAGCAA
CTTCTGGAAGATTCCACAGAGGACTTAGATTATGGTTTTTTATCTAACTACAAGCTTCTCAATACTGCCA
TCACAAGAGCACAATCCCTGGTTGCTGTGGTGGGTGATCCCATTGCTCTGTGCTCTATTGGAAGATGCAG
GAAATTTTGGGAACGGTTTATTGCCCTGTGTCATGAAAACAGTAGCCTACATGGAATCACTTTTGAACAG
ATCAAAGCCCAGTTAGAGGCTTTAGAACTAAAGAAGACATATGTGTTGAATCCGCTGGCACCTGAATTTA
TCCCCCGGGCTCTAAGACTGCAGCATTCAGGAAGTACCAACAAACAGCAGCAATCACCACCCAAGGGGAA
AAGTCTTCATCATACCCAGAATGATCACTTCCAGAATGATGGAATTGTTCAGCCCAATCCTTCTGTACTT
ATTGGCAATCCTATTAGAGCATATACTCCTCCACCCCCTCTTGGACCTCACCCAAATTTGGGAAAATCTC
CAAGCCCTGTTCAAAGAATAGATCCTCACACTGGGACAAGTATTCTTTATGTACCTGCTGTCTATGGAGG
GAATGTAGTTATGTCGGTGCCTTTACCTGTACCATGGACAGGATACCAGGGTAGGTTTGCAGTTGATCCT
CGAATTATTACACATCAGGCAGCAATGGCCTATAACATGAACCTATTACAGACACATGGACGAGGATCTC
CTATTCCTTATGGCCTTGGACATCACCCACCTGTCACCATAGGCCAGCCACAAAATCAGCATCAGGAGAA
GGATCAACATGAGCAAAATCGAAATGGTAAAAGTGATACAAATAATTCCGGACCTGAAATTAATAAGATT
CGAACACCAGAGAAAAAGCCAACAGAACCAAAACAGGTTGATTTGGAATCAAATCCACAGAACAGAAGTC
CTGAATCACGTCCTAGTGTTGTTTATCCCAGTACCAAATTTCCTCGCAAAGATAATCTCAACCCAAGACA
CATAAATCTTCCCCTTCCTGCTCCCCACGCACAGTATGCAATCCCTAATCGCCACTTTCATCCCCTTCCC
CAGCTACCAAGACCACCCTTTCCAATTCCACAGCAGCACACCTTGTTAAATCAGCAGCAGAATAATTTGC
CTGAACAACCAAATCAGATACCACCTCAGCCAAATCAGGTAGTCCAGCAGCAAAGTCAGTTGAATCAGCA
GCCTCAGCAGCCACCTCCTCAGCTTTCTCCTGCATATCAGGCGGGACCCAACAATGCTTTTTTTAATAGT
GCAGTTGCTCATCGGCCACAGTCTCCTCCTGCAGAAGCTGTAATTCCGGAGCAGCAGCCCCCTCCCATGC
TGCAAGAAGGCCACAGTCCTCTGAGAGCCATTGCACAACCCGGCCCCATTTAATCTAGATAACTGATCAT
AATCAGCCATACCACATTTGTAGAGGTTTTACTTGCTTTAAAAAACCTCCCACACCTCCCCCTGAACCTG
AAACATAAAATGAATGCAATTGTTGTTGTTAACTTGTTTATTGCAGCTTATAATGGTTACAAATAAAGCA
ATAGCATCACAAATTTCACAAATAAAGCATTTTTTTCACTGCATTCTAGTTGTGGTTTGTCCAAACTCAT
CAATGTATCTTAACGCGTAAATTGTAAGCGTTAATATTTTGTTAAAATTCGCGTTAAATTTTTGTTAAAT
CAGCTCATTTTTTAACCAATAGGCCGAAATCGGCAAAATCCCTTATAAATCAAAAGAATAGACCGAGATA
GGGT
[37 nt withheld, positions 6235-6271]
AAAGAACGTGGACTCCAACGTCAAAGG
[49 nt withheld, positions 6299-6347]
T
[91 nt withheld, positions 6349-6439]
G
[124 nt withheld, positions 6441-6564]
CAGGTGGCACTTTTCGGGGAAATGTGCGCGGAACCCCTATTTGTTTATTTTTCTAAATACATTCAAATAT
GTATCCGCTCATGAGACAATAACCCTGATAAATGCTTCAATAATATTGAAAAAGGAAGAGTCCTGAGGCG
GAAAGAACCAGCTGTGGAATGTGTGTCAGTTAGGGTGTGGAAAGTCCCCAGGCTCCCCAGCAGGCAGAAG
TATGCAAAGCATGCATCTCAATTAGTCAGCAACCAGGTGTGGAAAGTCCCCAGGCTCCCCAGCAGGCAGA
AGTATGCAAAGCATGCATCTCAATTAGTCAGCAACCATAGTCCCGCCCCTAACTCCGCCCATCCCGCCCC
TAACTCCGCCCAGTTCCGCCCATTCTCCGCCCCATGGCTGACTAATTTTTTTTATTTATGCAGAGGCCGA
GGCCGCCTCGGCCTCTGAGCTATTCCAGAAGTAGTGAGGAGGCTTTTTTGGAGGCCTAGGCTTTTGCAAA
GATCGATCAAGAGACAGGATGAGGATCGTTTCGCATGATTGAACAAGATGGATTGCACGCAGGTTCTCCG
GCCGCTTGGGTGGAGAGGCTATTCGGCTATGACTGGGCACAACAGACAATCGGCTGCTCTGATGCCGCCG
TGTTCCGGCTGTCAGCGCAGGGGCGCCCGGTTCTTTTTGTCAAGACCGACCTGTCCGGTGCCCTGAATGA
ACTGCAAGACGAGGCAGCGCGGCTATCGTGGCTGGCCACGACGGGCGTTCCTTGCGCAGCTGTGCTCGAC
GTTGTCACTGAAGCGGGAAGGGACTGGCTGCTATTGGGCGAAGTGCCGGGGCAGGATCTCCTGTCATCTC
ACCTTGCTCCTGCCGAGAAAGTATCCATCATGGCTGATGCAATGCGGCGGCTGCATACGCTTGATCCGGC
TACCTGCCCATTCGACCACCAAGCGAAACATCGCATCGAGCGAGCACGTACTCGGATGGAAGCCGGTCTT
GTCGATCAGGATGATCTGGACGAAGAGCATCAGGGGCTCGCGCCAGCCGAACTGTTCGCCAGGCTCAAGG
CGAGCATGCCCGACGGCGAGGATCTCGTCGTGACCCATGGCGATGCCTGCTTGCCGAATATCATGGTGGA
AAATGGCCGCTTTTCTGGATTCATCGACTGTGGCCGGCTGGGTGTGGCGGACCGCTATCAGGACATAGCG
TTGGCTACCCGTGATATTGCTGAAGAGCTTGGCGGCGAATGGGCTGACCGCTTCCTCGTGCTTTACGGTA
TCGCCGCTCCCGATTCGCAGCGCATCGCCTTCTATCGCCTTCTTGACGAGTTCTTCTGAGCGGGACTCTG
GGGTTCGAAATGACCGACCAAGCGACGCCCAACCTGCCATCACGAGATTTCGATTCCACCGCCGCCTTCT
ATGAAAGGTTGGGCTTCGGAATCGTTTTCCGGGACGCCGGCTGGATGATCCTCCAGCGCGGGGATCTCAT
GCTGGAGTTCTTCGCCCACCCTAGGGGGAGGCTAACTGAAACACGGAAGGAGACAATACCGGAAGGAACC
CGCGCTATGACGGCAATAAAAAGACAGAATAAAACGCACGGTGTTGGGTCGTTTGTTCATAAACGCGGGG
TTCGGTCCCAGGGCTGGCACTCTGTCGATACCCCACCGAGACCCCATTGGGGCCAATACGCCCGCGTTTC
TTCCTTTTCCCCACCCCACCCCCCAAGTTCGGGTGAAGGCCCAGGGCTCGCAGCCAACGTCGGGGCGGCA
GGCCCTGCCATAGCCTCAGGTTACTCATATATACTTTAGATTGATTTAAAACTTCATTTTTAATTTAAAA
GGATCTAGGTGAAGATCCTTTTTGATAATCTCATGACCAAAATCCCTTAACGTGAGTTTTCGTTCCACTG
AGCGTCAGACCCCGTAGAAAAGATCAAAGGATCTTCTTGAGATCCTTTTTTTCTGCGCGTAATCTGCTGC
TTGCAAACAAAAAAACCACCGCTACCAGCGGTGGTTTGTTTGCCGGATCAAGAGCTACCAACTCTTTTTC
CGAAGGTAACTGGCTTCAGCAGAGCGCAGATACCAAATACTGTCCTTCTAGTGTAGCCGTAGTTAGGCCA
CCACTTCAAGAACTCTGTAGCACCGCCTACATACCTCGCTCTGCTAATCCTGTTACCAGTGGCTGCTGCC
AGTGGCGATAAGTCGTGTCTTACCGGGTTGGACTCAAGACGATAGTTACCGGATAAGGCGCAGCGGTCGG
GCTGAACGGGGGGTTCGTGCACACAGCCCAGCTTGGAGCGAACGACCTACACCGAACTGAGATACCTACA
GCGTGAGCTATGAGAAAGCGCCACGCTTCCCGAAGGGAGAAAGGCGGACAGGTATCCGGTAAGCGGCAGG
GTCGGAACAGGAGAGCGCACGAGGGAGCTTCCAGGGGGAAACGCCTGGTATCTTTATAGTCCTGTCGGGT
TTCGCCACCTCTGACTTGAGCGTCGATTTTTGTGATGCTCGTCAGGGGGGCGGAGCCTATGGAAAAACGC
CAGCAACGCGGCCTTTTTACGGTTCCTGGCCTTTTGCTGGCCTTTTGCTCACATGTTCTTTCCTGCGTTA
TCCCCTGATTCTGTGGATAACCGTATTACCGCCATGCAT
